Addgene plasmid #185234: pST_APOA4_ANDDA_21-367 (pBS0742)
Purpose: For the mammalian expression of the Chinese giant salamander protein APOA4_ANDDA_21-367. This is one of the bottom performing targets in our apoptosis assay (it induced apoptosis).
Depositing lab: Pamela Silver. Depositing organization: Harvard Medical School. Publication: Natural and Designed Proteins Inspired by Extremotolerant Organisms Can Form Condensates and Attenuate Apoptosis in Human Cells. Veling MT, Nguyen DT, Thadani NN, Oster ME, Rollins NJ, Brock KP, Bethel NP, Lim S, Baker D, Way JC, Marks DS, Chang RL, Silver PA. ACS Synth Biol. 2022 Mar 18;11(3):1292-1302. doi: 10.1021/acssynbio.1c00572. Epub 2022 Feb 18. PubMed 35176859.
Backbone
  Vector backbone: YK 02
  Vector type: Mammalian Expression
Growth in bacteria
  Bacterial resistance: Ampicillin, 100 μg/mL
  Growth temperature: 37°C
  Growth strain: DH5alpha
  Copy number: High Copy
Gene/Insert
  Gene/Insert name: APOA4_ANDDA_21-367
  Species: A. davidianus
  Insert size (bp): 1047
  Cloning method: Gibson Cloning
Terms and licenses: Academic/Nonprofit Terms; Industry Terms: Not Available to Industry
Depositor comments: This is one of the bottom performing targets in our apoptosis assay (it induced apoptosis). See supplemental table 2 in our paper to see its performance in our assay. The negative control for this assay is pSecTag2 B which can be obtained from Thermo here https://www.thermofisher.com/order/catalog/product/V90020
How to cite: pST_APOA4_ANDDA_21-367 (pBS0742) was a gift from Pamela Silver (Addgene plasmid # 185234 ; http://n2t.net/addgene:185234 ; RRID:Addgene_185234)
