[The description below was written by a language model from this plasmid's Addgene catalogue record and pLannotate feature annotations shown in this document.]
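Description:
pST_APOA4_ANDDA_21-367 (pBS0742) is a 5,957 nt mammalian expression plasmid built by Gibson cloning on a backbone recorded as YK 02. It carries a 1,047 bp insert encoding residues 21-367 of an apolipoprotein A-IV homologue (APOA4) from the Chinese giant salamander, Andrias davidianus. In bacteria it replicates from a high-copy ColE1/pUC-type origin and is selected with ampicillin through the bla gene and its native promoter. An f1 origin is also present, which allows single-stranded DNA production.

The feature table does not annotate the insert itself, but an unannotated gap of about 1.1 kb lies between the T7 promoter and the bGH polyadenylation signal. This is where the coding sequence would be expected to sit, and the annotation does not resolve any tags or leader sequences in that region. Expression in mammalian cells is driven by the human CMV immediate early enhancer and promoter and terminated by the bGH poly(A) signal, while the T7 promoter offers in vitro transcription or a sequencing priming site. A second cassette places the Sh ble gene under tandem SV40 early and EM7 promoters with an SV40 poly(A) signal, giving Zeocin/bleomycin-family resistance in mammalian or bacterial cells. Several short hits, including the truncated HIV-1 LTR, lacI, bom and second ble fragments, appear to be backbone remnants or annotation artefacts rather than functional modules.

The plasmid belongs to a study that screened natural and designed proteins inspired by extremotolerant organisms for condensate formation and attenuation of apoptosis in human cells. This protein was among the lowest-performing candidates and induced apoptosis rather than suppressing it. The depositor names pSecTag2 B as the negative control for the assay.
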