Features (pLannotate 1.2.2; 20 found; start..end, strand, type, name):
     23..75      -  misc_feature   bom (fragment): basis of mobility region from pBR322
    230..609     +  enhancer       CMV enhancer: human cytomegalovirus immediate early enhancer
    610..813     +  promoter       CMV promoter: human cytomegalovirus (CMV) immediate early promoter
    809..842     +  LTR            5' LTR (truncated) (fragment): truncated 5' long terminal repeat (LTR) from HIV-1
    858..876     +  promoter       T7 promoter: promoter for bacteriophage T7 RNA polymerase
   1966..2190    +  polyA_signal   bGH poly(A) signal: bovine growth hormone polyadenylation signal
   2194..2215    +  promoter       SV40 promoter (fragment): SV40 enhancer and early promoter
   2236..2664    +  rep_origin     f1 ori (sequence partly withheld): f1 bacteriophage origin of replication; arrow indicates direction of (+) strand synthesis
   2678..3007    +  promoter       SV40 promoter: SV40 enhancer and early promoter
   3055..3102    +  promoter       EM7 promoter: synthetic bacterial promoter&nbsp
   3121..3495    +  CDS            BleoR: antibiotic-binding protein; Sh ble from Streptoalloteichus hindustanus; confers resistance to bleomycin, phleomycin, and Zeocin™
   3505..3630    +  CDS            ble (fragment): BLE_KLEPN - Experimental evidence at protein level: Swiss-Prot protein existence level 1. Binding protein with a strong affinity to the bleomycin family of antibiotics. Binds to CL990; an antimitotic-antibiotic compound. From Klebsiella pneumoniae.
   3625..3746    +  polyA_signal   SV40 poly(A) signal: SV40 polyadenylation signal
   3819..3835    -  protein_bind   lac operator: The lac repressor binds to the lac operator to inhibit transcription in E. coli. This inhibition can be relieved by adding lactose or isopropyl-β-D-thiogalactopyranoside (IPTG). lac repressor encoded by lacI
   3843..3873    -  promoter       lac promoter: promoter for the E. coli lac operon
   3888..3909    -  protein_bind   CAP binding site: CAP binding activates transcription in the presence of cAMP. E. coli catabolite activator protein
   3922..4014    -  CDS            lacI (fragment): lac repressor; lacI; The lac repressor binds to the lac operator to inhibit transcription in E. coli. This inhibition can be relieved by adding lactose or isopropyl-β-D-thiogalactopyranoside (IPTG).
   4197..4785    -  rep_origin     ori: high-copy-number ColE1/pMB1/pBR322/pUC origin of replication
   4956..5816    -  CDS            AmpR: β-lactamase; bla; confers resistance to ampicillin, carbenicillin, and related antibiotics
   5817..5921    -  promoter       AmpR promoter: bla
>Addgene plasmid #185234 | pST_APOA4_ANDDA_21-367 (pBS0742) | addgene full sequence | sequence record 366868 | Addgene NGS Result
ATCGGGAGATCTCCCGATCCCCTATGGTGCACTCTCAGTACAATCTGCTCTGATGCCGCATAGTTAAGCC
AGTATCTGCTCCCTGCTTGTGTGTTGGAGGTCGCTGAGTAGTGCGCGAGCAAAATTTAAGCTACAACAAG
GCAAGGCTTGACCGACAATTGCATGAAGAATCTGCTTAGGGTTAGGCGTTTTGCGCTGCTTCGCGATGTA
CGGGCCAGATATACGCGTTGACATTGATTATTGACTAGTTATTAATAGTAATCAATTACGGGGTCATTAG
TTCATAGCCCATATATGGAGTTCCGCGTTACATAACTTACGGTAAATGGCCCGCCTGGCTGACCGCCCAA
CGACCCCCGCCCATTGACGTCAATAATGACGTATGTTCCCATAGTAACGCCAATAGGGACTTTCCATTGA
CGTCAATGGGTGGAGTATTTACGGTAAACTGCCCACTTGGCAGTACATCAAGTGTATCATATGCCAAGTA
CGCCCCCTATTGACGTCAATGACGGTAAATGGCCCGCCTGGCATTATGCCCAGTACATGACCTTATGGGA
CTTTCCTACTTGGCAGTACATCTACGTATTAGTCATCGCTATTACCATGGTGATGCGGTTTTGGCAGTAC
ATCAATGGGCGTGGATAGCGGTTTGACTCACGGGGATTTCCAAGTCTCCACCCCATTGACGTCAATGGGA
GTTTGTTTTGGCACCAAAATCAACGGGACTTTCCAAAATGTCGTAACAACTCCGCCCCATTGACGCAAAT
GGGCGGTAGGCGTGTACGGTGGGAGGTCTATATAAGCAGAGCTCTCTGGCTAACTAGAGAACCCACTGCT
TACTGGCTTATCGAAATTAATACGACTCACTATAGGGAGACCCAAGCTGGCTAGCCACCATGGACGTGTC
TACTGATCAGGTAACGGACGCCTTCTGGGAGTACTACACCCAGCTGACCAGCAACGCTAAAGAGACAGTG
GGACAGATCCAGCAGAGCGAGATCGGCAAGCAGTTGAACACACTGCTCCAGGATAATCTCCAGAACGTGA
ACCTGTACGCAGGAGATCTCAGGTCTCAGCTGACACCCTTTGCCACCCAGCTGCACGCCCAGCTGACCCA
GGACAGCGAAAAGCTGAAGGAGCAGATCAGACTGGAGCTGGAAGAGATCCGGCTGAAAATTTCACCCAAT
GTGGACGAGGTGCAGAAGGCTCTGACCAAGAACATCGAGGAGCTGCAGCTTAAAATGACCCCCTTCGCCA
AGGAGTTTCACACCCGGGTGCAGGAGAACACCGAGGCCCTGCGACAGCAGATCACCCCTTTCACCCAGGA
GATCCAGGCAACCCTGCAGGAGAACGTGGGGAATCTGCAGACAGTCCTGACCCCCTACGCCGAAAAGCTG
CAGGAGGAGATCAATAAGAACGTGGACCAGGTGAAAGAAAAGCTGACACCCTACGCAGACGAACTGATGG
GGAAGATCGACCAGAACGTCGAGGAACTCCGGAAGTCCCTGAGCCCATACACCCAGGAGGTTCAGGACAA
ACTCAATCAGCAGATCGAGGTTATGGCCTTCCAGATGAAGAAGACCGGGGAGGAGCTGCGGACCAAGATC
AGCGAAAAGGCCGAGGACCTGAAGAAGGACCTGTCACTGTACTCAAACGAGATCAAGGAGAAACTGAACG
GGAACGTGGACGAGATTCGGCAGAGCCTCATGCCCTACCTGGGGGACCTGAACAACCAGATGACCCAGCG
CATGGAGGAATTTAGCCAGAGCCTGTCCCCCTACGGCGAGAACCTGAACCGCATTATCATCCAGAAAGCT
GGTGAGATGCAGCAGAAGCTGGGCCCCTACACCGAAGGGATCCAGGACCAGCTGGATGTGCTGGAGAAGG
ACATCCGGGAGAAGATCAGCAGCTTTCTGAACAGCGGGATCCCCGCCCAGAACTGAACCCGCTGATCAGC
CTCGACTGTGCCTTCTAGTTGCCAGCCATCTGTTGTTTGCCCCTCCCCCGTGCCTTCCTTGACCCTGGAA
GGTGCCACTCCCACTGTCCTTTCCTAATAAAATGAGGAAATTGCATCGCATTGTCTGAGTAGGTGTCATT
CTATTCTGGGGGGTGGGGTGGGGCAGGACAGCAAGGGGGAGGATTGGGAAGACAATAGCAGGCATGCTGG
GGATGCGGTGGGCTCTATGGCTTCTGAGGCGGAAAGAACCAGCTGGGGCTCTAGGGGGTATCCCC
[124 nt withheld, positions 2236-2359]
C
[91 nt withheld, positions 2361-2451]
A
[49 nt withheld, positions 2453-2501]
CCTTTGACGTTGGAGTCCACGTTCTTT
[37 nt withheld, positions 2529-2565]
ACCCTATCTCGGTCTATTCTTTTGATTTATAAGGGATTTTGCCGATTTCGGCCTATTGGTTAAAAAATGA
GCTGATTTAACAAAAATTTAACGCGAATTAATTCTGTGGAATGTGTGTCAGTTAGGGTGTGGAAAGTCCC
CAGGCTCCCCAGCAGGCAGAAGTATGCAAAGCATGCATCTCAATTAGTCAGCAACCAGGTGTGGAAAGTC
CCCAGGCTCCCCAGCAGGCAGAAGTATGCAAAGCATGCATCTCAATTAGTCAGCAACCATAGTCCCGCCC
CTAACTCCGCCCATCCCGCCCCTAACTCCGCCCAGTTCCGCCCATTCTCCGCCCCATGGCTGACTAATTT
TTTTTATTTATGCAGAGGCCGAGGCCGCCTCTGCCTCTGAGCTATTCCAGAAGTAGTGAGGAGGCTTTTT
TGGAGGCCTAGGCTTTTGCAAAAAGCTCCCGGGAGCTTGTATATCCATTTTCGGATCTGATCAGCACGTG
TTGACAATTAATCATCGGCATAGTATATCGGCATAGTATAATACGACAAGGTGAGGAACTAAACCATGGC
CAAGTTGACCAGTGCCGTTCCGGTGCTCACCGCGCGCGACGTCGCCGGAGCGGTCGAGTTCTGGACCGAC
CGGCTCGGGTTCTCCCGGGACTTCGTGGAGGACGACTTCGCCGGTGTGGTCCGGGACGACGTGACCCTGT
TCATCAGCGCGGTCCAGGACCAGGTGGTGCCGGACAACACCCTGGCCTGGGTGTGGGTGCGCGGCCTGGA
CGAGCTGTACGCCGAGTGGTCGGAGGTCGTGTCCACGAACTTCCGGGACGCCTCCGGGCCGGCCATGACC
GAGATCGGCGAGCAGCCGTGGGGGCGGGAGTTCGCCCTGCGCGACCCGGCCGGCAACTGCGTGCACTTCG
TGGCCGAGGAGCAGGACTGACACGTGCTACGAGATTTCGATTCCACCGCCGCCTTCTATGAAAGGTTGGG
CTTCGGAATCGTTTTCCGGGACGCCGGCTGGATGATCCTCCAGCGCGGGGATCTCATGCTGGAGTTCTTC
GCCCACCCCAACTTGTTTATTGCAGCTTATAATGGTTACAAATAAAGCAATAGCATCACAAATTTCACAA
ATAAAGCATTTTTTTCACTGCATTCTAGTTGTGGTTTGTCCAAACTCATCAATGTATCTTATCATGTCTG
TATACCGTCGACCTCTAGCTAGAGCTTGGCGTAATCATGGTCATAGCTGTTTCCTGTGTGAAATTGTTAT
CCGCTCACAATTCCACACAACATACGAGCCGGAAGCATAAAGTGTAAAGCCTGGGGTGCCTAATGAGTGA
GCTAACTTACATTAATTGCGTTGCGCTCACTGCCCGCTTTCCAGTCGGGAAACCTGTCGTGCCAGCTGCA
TTAATGAATCGGCCAACGCGCGGGGAGAGGCGGTTTGCGTATTGGGCGCTCTTCCGCTTCCTCGCTCACT
GACTCGCTGCGCTCGGTCGTTCGGCTGCGGCGAGCGGTATCAGCTCACTCAAAGGCGGTAATACGGTTAT
CCACAGAATCAGGGGATAACGCAGGAAAGAACATGTGAGCAAAAGGCCAGCAAAAGGCCAGGAACCGTAA
AAAGGCCGCGTTGCTGGCGTTTTTCCATAGGCTCCGCCCCCCTGACGAGCATCACAAAAATCGACGCTCA
AGTCAGAGGTGGCGAAACCCGACAGGACTATAAAGATACCAGGCGTTTCCCCCTGGAAGCTCCCTCGTGC
GCTCTCCTGTTCCGACCCTGCCGCTTACCGGATACCTGTCCGCCTTTCTCCCTTCGGGAAGCGTGGCGCT
TTCTCATAGCTCACGCTGTAGGTATCTCAGTTCGGTGTAGGTCGTTCGCTCCAAGCTGGGCTGTGTGCAC
GAACCCCCCGTTCAGCCCGACCGCTGCGCCTTATCCGGTAACTATCGTCTTGAGTCCAACCCGGTAAGAC
ACGACTTATCGCCACTGGCAGCAGCCACTGGTAACAGGATTAGCAGAGCGAGGTATGTAGGCGGTGCTAC
AGAGTTCTTGAAGTGGTGGCCTAACTACGGCTACACTAGAAGAACAGTATTTGGTATCTGCGCTCTGCTG
AAGCCAGTTACCTTCGGAAAAAGAGTTGGTAGCTCTTGATCCGGCAAACAAACCACCGCTGGTAGCGGTG
GTTTTTTTGTTTGCAAGCAGCAGATTACGCGCAGAAAAAAAGGATCTCAAGAAGATCCTTTGATCTTTTC
TACGGGGTCTGACGCTCAGTGGAACGAAAACTCACGTTAAGGGATTTTGGTCATGAGATTATCAAAAAGG
ATCTTCACCTAGATCCTTTTAAATTAAAAATGAAGTTTTAAATCAATCTAAAGTATATATGAGTAAACTT
GGTCTGACAGTTACCAATGCTTAATCAGTGAGGCACCTATCTCAGCGATCTGTCTATTTCGTTCATCCAT
AGTTGCCTGACTCCCCGTCGTGTAGATAACTACGATACGGGAGGGCTTACCATCTGGCCCCAGTGCTGCA
ATGATACCGCGAGACCCACGCTCACCGGCTCCAGATTTATCAGCAATAAACCAGCCAGCCGGAAGGGCCG
AGCGCAGAAGTGGTCCTGCAACTTTATCCGCCTCCATCCAGTCTATTAATTGTTGCCGGGAAGCTAGAGT
AAGTAGTTCGCCAGTTAATAGTTTGCGCAACGTTGTTGCCATTGCTACAGGCATCGTGGTGTCACGCTCG
TCGTTTGGTATGGCTTCATTCAGCTCCGGTTCCCAACGATCAAGGCGAGTTACATGATCCCCCATGTTGT
GCAAAAAAGCGGTTAGCTCCTTCGGTCCTCCGATCGTTGTCAGAAGTAAGTTGGCCGCAGTGTTATCACT
CATGGTTATGGCAGCACTGCATAATTCTCTTACTGTCATGCCATCCGTAAGATGCTTTTCTGTGACTGGT
GAGTACTCAACCAAGTCATTCTGAGAATAGTGTATGCGGCGACCGAGTTGCTCTTGCCCGGCGTCAATAC
GGGATAATACCGCGCCACATAGCAGAACTTTAAAAGTGCTCATCATTGGAAAACGTTCTTCGGGGCGAAA
ACTCTCAAGGATCTTACCGCTGTTGAGATCCAGTTCGATGTAACCCACTCGTGCACCCAACTGATCTTCA
GCATCTTTTACTTTCACCAGCGTTTCTGGGTGAGCAAAAACAGGAAGGCAAAATGCCGCAAAAAAGGGAA
TAAGGGCGACACGGAAATGTTGAATACTCATACTCTTCCTTTTTCAATATTATTGAAGCATTTATCAGGG
TTATTGTCTCATGAGCGGATACATATTTGAATGTATTTAGAAAAATAAACAAATAGGGGTTCCGCGCACA
TTTCCCCGAAAAGTGCCACCTGACGTCGACGG
